>Addgene plasmid #131804 | pBW003 | addgene full sequence | sequence record 258986 | Addgene NGS Result
AGAAACCATTATTATCATGACATTAACCTATAAAAATAGGCGTATCACGAGGCCCTTTCGTCTTGACCTC
GAGTCCCTATCAGTGATAGAGATTGACATCCCTATCAGTGATAGAGATACTGAGCACATCAGCAGGACGC
ACTGACCTAAAAATCCGATCCCTCTTTAGTTCTCAATCGCGGCCGCGAAGACATCATGGCAACCTATAAA
GTTACACTTATTAACGAAGCTGAAGGTCTAAACAAAACAATTGAAGTTCCAGATGATCAGTACATTTTAG
ATGCGGCTGAAGAAGCTGGTATAGACTTACCGTATTCTTGTCGTGCTGGTGCTTGCTCTACCTGTGCTGG
TAAACTCATATCCGGTACTGTCGATCAAAGCGATCAGTCATTTTTAGACGACGATCAAATTGAAGCTGGA
TACGTTCTCACCTGCGTTGCTTACCCAACTTCCGATTGCGTCATCGAAACACACAAAGAAGAAGAGCTTT
ACTAAGTCTTCGCGGCCGCGAATTCTGATAATAATCTAGACCAGGCATCAAATAAAACGAAAGGCTCAGT
CGAAAGACTGGGCCTTTCGTTTTATCTGTTGTTTGTCGGTGAACGCTCTCTACTAGAGTCACACTGGCTC
ACCTTCGGGTGGGCCTTTCTGCGTTTATAGGTACCCGTGGATCCTCTAGAGTCGACCTGCAGGCATGCAA
GCTTTTTACGGCTAGCTCAGTCCTAGGTATAGTGCTAGCCCAGCCAGAGAAACACTCTTTAACAGGGGGT
AGTATGATGTCTCGTTTAGATAAAAGTAAAGTGATTAACAGCGCATTAGAGCTGCTTAATGAGGTCGGAA
TCGAAGGTTTAACAACCCGTAAACTCGCCCAGAAGCTAGGTGTAGAGCAGCCTACATTGTATTGGCATGT
AAAAAATAAGCGGGCTTTGCTCGACGCCTTAGCCATTGAGATGTTAGATAGGCACCATACTCACTTTTGC
CCTTTAGAAGGGGAAAGCTGGCAAGATTTTTTACGTAATAACGCTAAAAGTTTTAGATGTGCTTTACTAA
GTCATCGCGATGGAGCAAAAGTACATTTAGGTACACGGCCTACAGAAAAACAGTATGAAACTCTCGAAAA
TCAATTAGCCTTTTTATGCCAACAAGGTTTTTCACTAGAGAATGCATTATATGCACTCAGCGCAGTGGGG
CATTTTACTTTAGGTTGCGTATTGGAAGATCAAGAGCATCAAGTCGCTAAAGAAGAAAGGGAAACACCTA
CTACTGATAGTATGCCGCCATTATTACGACAAGCTATCGAATTATTTGATCACCAAGGTGCAGAGCCAGC
CTTCTTATTCGGCCTTGAATTGATCATATGCGGATTAGAAAAACAACTTAAATGTGAAAGTGGGTCTTAA
GGCATCAAATAAAACGAAAGGCTCAGTCGAAAGACTGGGCCTTTCGTTTTATCTGTTGTTTGTCGGTGAA
CGCTCTCCTGAGTAGGACAAATCCGCCGCCCTAGACCTAGGGCGTTCGGCTGCGGCGAGCGGTATCAGCT
CACTCAAAGGCGGTAATACGGTTATCCACAGAATCAGGGGATAACGCATGCAAGAACATGTGAGCAAAAG
GCCAGCAAAAGGCCAGGAACCGTAAAAAGGCCGCGTTGCTGGCGTTTTTCCATAGGCTCCGCCCCCCTGA
CGAGCATCACAAAAATCGACGCTCAAGTCAGAGGTGGCGAAACCCGACAGGACTATAAAGATACCAGGCG
TTTCCCCCTGGAAGCTCCCTCGTGCGCTCTCCTGTTCCGACCCTGCCGCTTACCGGATACCTGTCCGCCT
TTCTCCCTTCGGGAAGCGTGGCGCTTTCTCATAGCTCACGCTGTAGGTATCTCAGTTCGGTGTAGGTCGT
TCGCTCCAAGCTGGGCTGTGTGCACGAACCCCCCGTTCAGCCCGACCGCTGCGCCTTATCCGGTAACTAT
CGTCTTGAGTCCAACCCGGTAAGACACGACTTATCGCCACTGGCAGCAGCCACTGGTAACAGGATTAGCA
GAGCGAGGTATGTAGGCGGTGCTACAGAGTTCTTGAAGTGGTGGCCTAACTACGGCTACACTAGAAGGAC
AGTATTTGGTATCTGCGCTCTGCTGAAGCCAGTTACCTTCGGAAAAAGAGTTGGTAGCTCTTGATCCGGC
AAACAAACCACCGCTGGTAGCGGTGGTTTTTTTGTTTGCAAGCAGCAGATTACGCGCAGAAAAAAAGGAT
CTCAAGAAGATCCTTTGATCTTTTCTACGGGGTCTGACGCTCAGTGGAACGAAAACTCACGTTAAGGGAT
TTTGGTCATGACTAGTGCTTGGATTCTCACCAATAAAAAACGCCCGGCGGCAACCGAGCGTTCTGAACAA
ATCCAGATGGAGTTCTGAGGTCATTACTGGATCTATCAACAGGAGTCCAAGCGAGCTCGATATCAAATTA
CGCCCCGCCCTGCCACTCATCGCAGTACTGTTGTAATTCATTAAGCATTCTGCCGACATGGAAGCCATCA
CAAACGGCATGATGAACCTGAATCGCCAGCGGCATCAGCACCTTGTCGCCTTGCGTATAATATTTGCCCA
TGGTGAAAACGGGGGCGAAGAAGTTGTCCATATTGGCCACGTTTAAATCAAAACTGGTGAAACTCACCCA
GGGATTGGCTGAGACGAAAAACATATTCTCAATAAACCCTTTAGGGAAATAGGCCAGGTTTTCACCATAA
CACGCCACATCTTGCGAATATATGTGTAGAAACTGCCGGAAATCGTCGTGGTATTCACTCCAGAGCGATG
AAAACGTTTCAGTTTGCTCATGGAAAACGGTGTAACAAGGGTGAACACTATCCCATATCACCAGCTCACC
GTCTTTCATTGCCATACGAAATTCCGGATGAGCATTCATCAGGCGGGCAAGAATGTGAATAAAGGCCGGA
TAAAACTTGTGCTTATTTTTCTTTACGGTCTTTAAAAAGGCCGTAATATCCAGCTGAACGGTCTGGTTAT
AGGTACATTGAGCAACTGACTGAAATGCCTCAAAATGTTCTTTACGATGCCATTGGGATATATCAACGGT
GGTATATCCAGTGATTTTTTTCTCCATTTTAGCTTCCTTAGCTCCTGAAAATCTCGATAACTCAAAAAAT
ACGACCGGTAGTGATCTTATTTCATTATGGTGAAAGTTGGAACCTCTTACGGGCCGGCCAACGTCTCATT
TTCGCCAGATATCGACGTCTA
Features (pLannotate 1.2.2; 12 found; start..end, strand, type, name):
     74..147     +  promoter       PLtetO-1 promoter: modified phage lambda PL promoter with tet operator sites (Lutz and Bujard, 1997)
    196..492     +  CDS            petF: FER_MASLA - Experimental evidence at protein level: Swiss-Prot protein existence level 1. Ferredoxins are iron-sulfur proteins that transfer electrons in a wide variety of metabolic reactions. From Mastigocladus laminosus (Fischerella sp.).
    539..610     +  terminator     rrnB T1 terminator: transcription terminator T1 from the E. coli rrnB gene
    626..653     +  terminator     T7Te terminator: phage T7 early transcription terminator
    660..704     +  misc_feature   MCS (fragment): pUC18/19 multiple cloning site
    711..739     +  promoter       J23119 promoter (fragment): bacterial promoter (Registry of Standard Biological Parts BBa J23119)
    774..1400    +  CDS            TetR: tetracycline repressor TetR; tetR; TetR binds to the tetracycline operator tetO to inhibit transcription. This inhibition can be relieved by adding tetracycline or doxycycline.
   1406..1492    +  terminator     rrnB T1 terminator: Escherichia coli rrnB; transcription terminator T1 from the E. coli rrnB gene
   1657..2245    -  rep_origin     ori: high-copy-number ColE1/pMB1/pBR322/pUC origin of replication
   2333..2427    -  terminator     lambda t0 terminator: transcription terminator from phage lambda
   2451..3107    -  CDS            cat: CAT_ECOLX - Experimental evidence at protein level: Swiss-Prot protein existence level 1. This enzyme is an effector of chloramphenicol resistance in bacteria. From Escherichia coli. This protein is used as a marker in many commonly used cloning vectors, such as pACYC184.
   3108..3206    -  promoter       cat promoter: promoter of the E. coli cat gene encoding chloramphenicol acetyltransferase
