[The description below was written by a language model from this plasmid's Addgene catalogue record and pLannotate feature annotations shown in this document.]
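Description:
pBW003 is a small (about 3.2 kb) bacterial synthetic-biology plasmid for regulated expression of a plant-type ferredoxin in E. coli. It replicates from a high-copy ColE1/pUC-type origin and is selected with chloramphenicol through a cat (chloramphenicol acetyltransferase) gene driven by its native cat promoter and followed by the lambda t0 terminator.

The payload is a roughly 300 bp synthetic coding sequence for ferredoxin (petF, Fd1) from the thermophilic cyanobacterium Mastigocladus laminosus, a small iron-sulfur protein that shuttles electrons between metabolic partner proteins. It sits downstream of the PLtetO-1 promoter, a phage lambda PL derivative carrying tet operator sites, and is terminated by tandem rrnB T1 and T7Te terminators. The same plasmid supplies its own regulator: a TetR repressor gene follows a sequence annotated as a fragment of the constitutive J23119 promoter and ends in a second rrnB T1 terminator. TetR binds the operators and holds ferredoxin expression off until anhydrotetracycline (aTc) is added, so ferredoxin levels can be controlled by inducer.

According to the catalogue entry, the ferredoxin gene is flanked by BbsI sites. These are not picked up in the automated feature table, but as BbsI is a type IIS enzyme that cuts outside its recognition sequence, such sites typically allow the gene to be excised or exchanged by Golden Gate-style assembly. The associated work concerns the combinatorial design of chemical-dependent protein switches for controlling intracellular electron transfer, which suggests that the plasmid serves as a parental vector for building and testing engineered ferredoxin variants, though the record does not detail this.
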