Addgene plasmid #131804: pBW003
Purpose: Vector with aTc inducible M. laminosus Fd1 flanked by BbsI restriction sites
Depositing lab: Jonathan Silberg. Depositing organization: Rice University. Publication: Combinatorial design of chemical-dependent protein switches for controlling intracellular electron transfer. Wu B, Atkinson JT, Kahanda D, Bennett GN, Silberg JJ. bioRxiv May 23, 2019 10.1101/645978v1.
Backbone
  Vector backbone: ColE1
  Total vector size (bp): 3240
  Vector type: Synthetic Biology
Growth in bacteria
  Bacterial resistance: Chloramphenicol, 25 μg/mL
  Growth temperature: 37°C
  Growth strain: DH5alpha
  Copy number: High Copy
Gene/Insert
  Gene/Insert name: Mastigocladus laminosus ferredoxin
  Species: Synthetic
  Insert size (bp): 300
Terms and licenses: Academic/Nonprofit Terms; Industry Terms: Not Available to Industry
Depositor comments: For detailed annotations see the GenBank file under Resource Information/Supplemental Documents. Please visit https://www.biorxiv.org/content/10.1101/645978v1 for BioRxiv preprint
How to cite: pBW003 was a gift from Jonathan Silberg (Addgene plasmid # 131804 ; http://n2t.net/addgene:131804 ; RRID:Addgene_131804)
